>Addgene plasmid #107904 | pWT060b | addgene full sequence | sequence record 207302 | Addgene NGS Result
GACGTCGCTAGCTGTACAAAAAAGCAGGCTTTAAAGGAACCAATTCAGTCGACTGGATCCGGTACCAAGG
TCGGGCAGGAAGAGGGCCTATTTCCCATGATTCCTTCATATTTGCATATACGATACAAGGCTGTTAGAGA
GATAATTAGAATTAATTTGACTGTAAACACAAAGATATTAGTACAAAATACGTGACGTAGAAAGTAATAA
TTTCTTGGGTAGTTTGCAGTTTTAAAATTATGTTTTAAAATGGACTATCATATGCTTACCGTAACTTGAA
AGTATTTCGATTTCTTGGCTTTATATATCTTGTGGAAAGGACGAAACACCGGTACCTATCGATTGTCAGG
GTTTTAGAGCTAGAAATAGCAAGTTAAAATAAGGCTAGTCCGTTATCAACTTGAAAAAGTGGCACCGAGT
CGGTGCTTTTTTTAAGCTTGGGCCGCTCGAGGTACCTCTCTACATATGACATGTGAGCAAAAGGCCAGCA
AAAGGCCAGGAACCGTAAAAAGGCCGCGTTGCTGGCGTTTTTCCATAGGCTCCGCCCCCCTGACGAGCAT
CACAAAAATCGACGCTCAAGTCAGAGGTGGCGAAACCCGACAGGACTATAAAGATACCAGGCGTTTCCCC
CTGGAAGCTCCCTCGTGCGCTCTCCTGTTCCGACCCTGCCGCTTACCGGATACCTGTCCGCCTTTCTCCC
TTCGGGAAGCGTGGCGCTTTCTCATAGCTCACGCTGTAGGTATCTCAGTTCGGTGTAGGTCGTTCGCTCC
AAGCTGGGCTGTGTGCACGAACCCCCCGTTCAGCCCGACCGCTGCGCCTTATCCGGTAACTATCGTCTTG
AGTCCAACCCGGTAAGACACGACTTATCGCCACTGGCAGCAGCCACTGGTAACAGGATTAGCAGAGCGAG
GTATGTAGGCGGTGCTACAGAGTTCTTGAAGTGGTGGCCTAACTACGGCTACACTAGAAGAACAGTATTT
GGTATCTGCGCTCTGCTGAAGCCAGTTACCTTCGGAAAAAGAGTTGGTAGCTCTTGATCCGGCAAACAAA
CCACCGCTGGTAGCGGTGGTTTTTTTGTTTGCAAGCAGCAGATTACGCGCAGAAAAAAAGGATCTCAAGA
AGATCCTTTGATCTTTTCTACGGGGTCTGACGCTCAGTGGAACGAAAACTCACGTTAAGGGATTTTGGTC
ATGAGATTATCAAAAAGGATCTTCACCTAGATCCTTTTAAATTAAAAATGAAGTTTTAAATCAATCTAAA
GTATATATGAGTAAACTTGGTCTGACAGTTACCAATGCTTAATCAGTGAGGCACCTATCTCAGCGATCTG
TCTATTTCGTTCATCCATAGTTGCCTGACTCCCCGTCGTGTAGATAACTACGATACGGGAGGGCTTACCA
TCTGGCCCCAGTGCTGCAATGATACCGCGAGACCCACGCTCACCGGCTCCAGATTTATCAGCAATAAACC
AGCCAGCCGGAAGGGCCGAGCGCAGAAGTGGTCCTGCAACTTTATCCGCCTCCATCCAGTCTATTAATTG
TTGCCGGGAAGCTAGAGTAAGTAGTTCGCCAGTTAATAGTTTGCGCAACGTTGTTGCCATTGCTACAGGC
ATCGTGGTGTCACGCTCGTCGTTTGGTATGGCTTCATTCAGCTCCGGTTCCCAACGATCAAGGCGAGTTA
CATGATCCCCCATGTTGTGCAAAAAAGCGGTTAGCTCCTTCGGTCCTCCGATCGTTGTCAGAAGTAAGTT
GGCCGCAGTGTTATCACTCATGGTTATGGCAGCACTGCATAATTCTCTTACTGTCATGCCATCCGTAAGA
TGCTTTTCTGTGACTGGTGAGTACTCAACCAAGTCATTCTGAGAATAGTGTATGCGGCGACCGAGTTGCT
CTTGCCCGGCGTCAATACGGGATAATACCGCGCCACATAGCAGAACTTTAAAAGTGCTCATCATTGGAAA
ACGTTCTTCGGGGCGAAAACTCTCAAGGATCTTACCGCTGTTGAGATCCAGTTCGATGTAACCCACTCGT
GCACCCAACTGATCTTCAGCATCTTTTACTTTCACCAGCGTTTCTGGGTGAGCAAAAACAGGAAGGCAAA
ATGCCGCAAAAAAGGGAATAAGGGCGACACGGAAATGTTGAATACTCATACTCTTCCTTTTTCAATATTA
TTGAAGCATTTATCAGGGTTATTGTCTCATGAGCGGATACATATTTGAATGTATTTAGAAAAATAAACAA
ATAGGGGTTCCGCGCACATTTCCCCGAAAAGTGCCACCT
Features (pLannotate 1.2.2; 6 found; start..end, strand, type, name):
     13..30      +  protein_bind   attB1 (fragment): mutant version of attB; recombination site for the Gateway® BP reaction BP Clonase™
     82..322     +  promoter       U6 promoter: RNA polymerase III promoter for human U6 snRNA
    351..426     +  misc_RNA       gRNA scaffold: guide RNA scaffold for the Streptococcus pyogenes CRISPR/Cas9 system
    530..1118    -  rep_origin     ori: high-copy-number ColE1/pMB1/pBR322/pUC origin of replication
   1289..2149    -  CDS            AmpR: β-lactamase; bla; confers resistance to ampicillin, carbenicillin, and related antibiotics
   2150..2254    -  promoter       AmpR promoter: bla
