[The description below was written by a language model from this plasmid's Addgene catalogue record and pLannotate feature annotations shown in this document.]
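Description:
pWT060b is a compact (about 2.3 kb) mammalian guide-RNA expression plasmid built on the pFYF1320 backbone. It is propagated in E. coli as a high-copy plasmid through a ColE1/pUC-type origin of replication and selected with ampicillin via a β-lactamase (AmpR) gene driven by its native bla promoter. Apart from these maintenance elements and a short fragment of a Gateway attB1 site upstream of the expression cassette, probably a cloning remnant, the annotated sequence carries no mammalian selection marker, reporter or protein-coding payload.

The functional insert is a single cassette in which the human U6 promoter, an RNA polymerase III promoter suited to producing small, uncapped transcripts, drives a spacer directed at the human CCR5 locus fused to the Streptococcus pyogenes Cas9 guide RNA scaffold. The resulting sgRNA, designated "sgRNA A", must be paired with a Cas9-derived effector supplied from a separate construct, since no nuclease or editor is encoded here.

The record describes the plasmid as the W2m.0-2 writing plasmid and as one component of CAMERA 2.5, part of a system for rewritable, multi-event analog recording of cellular events in bacterial and mammalian cells. In that context it supplies the targeting RNA that directs the writing machinery to CCR5 in human cells, so that changes at this site serve as the recorded signal. The record does not specify which effector or partner plasmids complete the CAMERA 2.5 set, and the cloning method is listed as unknown.
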