Addgene plasmid #107904: pWT060b
Purpose: W2m.0-2 plasmid. Contains U6-sgRNA A (CCR5) and is part of a system for CAMERA 2.5
Depositing lab: David Liu. Depositing organization: Broad Institute. Publication: Rewritable multi-event analog recording in bacterial and mammalian cells. Tang W, Liu DR. Science. 2018 Feb 15. pii: science.aap8992. doi: 10.1126/science.aap8992. PubMed 29449507.
Backbone
  Vector backbone: pFYF1320
  Vector type: Mammalian Expression
Growth in bacteria
  Bacterial resistance: Ampicillin, 100 μg/mL
  Growth temperature: 37°C
  Growth strain: DH5alpha
  Copy number: High Copy
Gene/Insert
  Gene/Insert name: U6-sgRNA A (CCR5)
  gRNA/shRNA sequence: GTACCTATCGATTGTCAGG
  Species: H. sapiens (human)
  Entrez Gene: CCR5 (a.k.a. CC-CKR-5, CCCKR5, CCR-5, CD195, CKR-5, CKR5, CMKBR5, IDDM22)
  Cloning method: Unknown
Terms and licenses: Academic/Nonprofit Terms; Industry Terms: Not Available to Industry
Depositor comments: CloE1
How to cite: pWT060b was a gift from David Liu (Addgene plasmid # 107904 ; http://n2t.net/addgene:107904 ; RRID:Addgene_107904)
